Addgene plasmid #174474: pFX-GalT-iRFP
Purpose: Express iRFP with golgi apparatus-targeting sequence in mammalian cells
Depositing lab: Yusuke Ohba. Depositing organization: Hokkaido University. Publication: Folding Latency of Fluorescent Proteins Affects the Mitochondrial Localization of Fusion Proteins. Kashiwagi S, Fujioka Y, Satoh AO, Yoshida A, Fujioka M, Nepal P, Tsuzuki A, Aoki O, Paudel S, Sasajima H, Ohba Y. Cell Struct Funct. 2019 Dec 26;44(2):183-194. doi: 10.1247/csf.19028. Epub 2019 Nov 15. PubMed 31735740.
Backbone
  Vector backbone: pFX
  Backbone size w/o insert (bp): 4000
  Total vector size (bp): 5000
  Vector type: Mammalian Expression
  Selectable markers: Neomycin (select with G418)
Growth in bacteria
  Bacterial resistance: Kanamycin, 50 μg/mL
  Growth temperature: 37°C
  Growth strain: DH5alpha
  Copy number: High Copy
Gene/Insert
  Gene/Insert name: iRFP with golgi apparatus-targeting sequence
  Insert size (bp): 1000
  Promoter: CMV
  Tag / fusion protein: β1,4-galactose transferase (N terminal on insert)
  Cloning method: Restriction Enzyme; 5′ cloning site XhoI (unknown if destroyed); 3′ cloning site BglII (unknown if destroyed)
  Sequencing primers: 5′ none; 3′ none
Terms and licenses: Academic/Nonprofit Terms; Industry Terms: Not Available to Industry
How to cite: pFX-GalT-iRFP was a gift from Yusuke Ohba (Addgene plasmid # 174474 ; http://n2t.net/addgene:174474 ; RRID:Addgene_174474)
