[The description below was written by a language model from this plasmid's Addgene catalogue record and pLannotate feature annotations shown in this document.]
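Description:
pFX-GalT-iRFP is a mammalian expression plasmid built on the pFX backbone that produces a Golgi-targeted near-infrared fluorescent protein. The catalogue lists an approximate total size of 5 kb, and the sequenced record is 5,296 nt. It is maintained in E. coli at high copy number through a ColE1/pUC-type origin and also carries an f1 phage origin. A single Tn5 aminoglycoside phosphotransferase gene (NeoR/KanR) serves as the marker in both hosts. It sits downstream of tandem bacterial (bla-type) and SV40 enhancer/early promoters and is followed by an HSV TK polyadenylation signal, so it gives kanamycin resistance in bacteria and G418 resistance in transfected mammalian cells. Short annotated fragments of ble, SV40 large T antigen and a bGH poly(A) signal appear to be backbone remnants rather than functional elements.

The expression cassette is driven by the human CMV immediate-early enhancer and promoter and terminated by an SV40 poly(A) signal. It encodes an N-terminal fragment of human β1,4-galactosyltransferase 1 (B4GALT1) placed upstream of iRFP713, with a short gap between the two annotated coding regions. This portion of the enzyme is commonly used as a Golgi localisation and retention signal, so it directs the fused reporter to the Golgi apparatus. iRFP713 is a bacteriophytochrome-derived protein from Rhodopseudomonas palustris that needs biliverdin as a cofactor to fluoresce. According to the record, the insert was cloned between XhoI and BglII sites.

The plasmid is intended for marking the Golgi in mammalian cells in the near-infrared channel, which leaves the visible channels free for other fluorescent reporters. The associated publication examines how fluorescent protein folding affects the organelle localisation of fusion proteins.
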