Features (pLannotate 1.2.2; 14 found; start..end, strand, type, name):
     61..364     +  enhancer       CMV enhancer: human cytomegalovirus immediate early enhancer
    365..568     +  promoter       CMV promoter: human cytomegalovirus (CMV) immediate early promoter
    630..875     +  CDS            B4GALT1 (fragment): B4GT1_HUMAN - Also known as GGTB2. Experimental evidence at protein level: Swiss-Prot protein existence level 1. [Processed beta-1,4-galactosyltransferase 1]: The cell surface form functions as a recognition molecule during a variety of cell to cell and cell to matrix interactions, as those occurring during development and egg fertilization, by binding to specific oligosaccharide ligands on opposing cells or in the extracellular matrix. From Homo sapiens (Human).
    909..1856    +  CDS            iRFP713: iRFP713 is a basic (constitutively fluorescent) near ir fluorescent protein published in 2011, derived from Rhodopseudomonas palustris. It has low acid sensitivity. It requires the cofactor biliverdin for fluorescence.
   1977..2061    +  CDS            large T antigen (fragment): large T antigen from SV40 (simian virus 40)
   2084..2205    +  polyA_signal   SV40 poly(A) signal: SV40 polyadenylation signal
   2239..2667    -  rep_origin     f1 ori (sequence partly withheld): f1 bacteriophage origin of replication; arrow indicates direction of (+) strand synthesis
   2694..2798    +  promoter       AmpR promoter: bla
   2800..3157    +  promoter       SV40 promoter: SV40 enhancer and early promoter
   3192..3986    +  CDS            NeoR/KanR: aminoglycoside phosphotransferase from Tn5; aph(3')-II (or nptII); confers resistance to neomycin, kanamycin, and G418 (Geneticin®)
   4007..4159    +  CDS            ble (fragment): BLE_KLEPN - Experimental evidence at protein level: Swiss-Prot protein existence level 1. Binding protein with a strong affinity to the bleomycin family of antibiotics. Binds to CL990; an antimitotic-antibiotic compound. From Klebsiella pneumoniae.
   4218..4265    +  polyA_signal   HSV TK poly(A) signal: herpes simplex virus thymidine kinase polyadenylation signal (Cole and Stacy, 1985)
   4356..4372    -  polyA_signal   bGH poly(A) signal (fragment): bovine growth hormone polyadenylation signal
   4594..5182    +  rep_origin     ori: high-copy-number ColE1/pMB1/pBR322/pUC origin of replication
>Addgene plasmid #174474 | pFX-GalT-iRFP | addgene full sequence | sequence record 354824 | Addgene NGS Result
TAGTTATTAATAGTAATCAATTACGGGGTCATTAGTTCATAGCCCATATATGGAGTTCCGCGTTACATAA
CTTACGGTAAATGGCCCGCCTGGCTGACCGCCCAACGACCCCCGCCCATTGACGTCAATAATGACGTATG
TTCCCATAGTAACGCCAATAGGGACTTTCCATTGACGTCAATGGGTGGAGTATTTACGGTAAACTGCCCA
CTTGGCAGTACATCAAGTGTATCATATGCCAAGTACGCCCCCTATTGACGTCAATGACGGTAAATGGCCC
GCCTGGCATTATGCCCAGTACATGACCTTATGGGACTTTCCTACTTGGCAGTACATCTACGTATTAGTCA
TCGCTATTACCATGGTGATGCGGTTTTGGCAGTACATCAATGGGCGTGGATAGCGGTTTGACTCACGGGG
ATTTCCAAGTCTCCACCCCATTGACGTCAATGGGAGTTTGTTTTGGCACCAAAATCAACGGGACTTTCCA
AAATGTCGTAACAACTCCGCCCCATTGACGCAAATGGGCGGTAGGCGTGTACGGTGGGAGGTCTATATAA
GCAGAGCTGGTTTAGTGAACCGTCAGATCCGCTAGCGCTACCGGTTCTAGAAGTACTCTCGAGGCCACCA
TGAGGCTTCGGGAGCCGCTCCTGAGCGGCAGCGCCGCGATGCCAGGCGCGTCCCTACAGCGGGCCTGCCG
CCTGCTCGTGGCCGTCTGCGCTCTGCACCTTGGCGTCACCCTCGTTTACTACCTGGCTGGCCGCGACCTG
AGCCGCCTGCCCCAACTGGTCGGAGTCTCCACACCGCTGCAGGGCGGCTCGAACAGTGCCGCCGCCATCG
GGCAGTCCTCCGGGGAGCTCCGGACCGGAGGGGCCTGCGGCCGCGGAGGATCCGGAGGAGAATTCACCAT
GGCCGAAGGGAGCGTGGCAAGACAGCCCGATCTGCTGACATGCGACGACGAACCAATCCACATTCCAGGA
GCTATCCAGCCTCATGGACTGCTGCTGGCTCTGGCCGCTGACATGACTATCGTGGCAGGCTCTGATAACC
TGCCAGAGCTGACCGGGCTGGCTATCGGAGCACTGATTGGCCGGTCCGCAGCCGACGTGTTCGATTCTGA
GACTCACAATAGACTGACCATCGCCCTGGCTGAACCTGGGGCTGCAGTGGGAGCCCCAATTACCGTCGGC
TTCACAATGCGAAAGGACGCTGGCTTTATCGGGTCCTGGCACCGCCATGATCAGCTGATTTTTCTGGAGC
TGGAACCACCTCAGAGAGACGTGGCAGAGCCACAGGCTTTCTTTCGGAGAACAAACAGCGCCATCAGGCG
CCTGCAGGCCGCTGAGACTCTGGAATCCGCTTGCGCAGCCGCTGCACAGGAAGTGAGGAAGATCACCGGG
TTCGATCGCGTCATGATCTACAGATTCGCCTCAGACTTTAGCGGAGAAGTGATCGCAGAAGATCGCTGTG
CCGAGGTCGAAAGTAAACTGGGCCTGCATTACCCAGCCTCAACCGTGCCTGCACAGGCACGACGGCTGTA
TACAATCAACCCCGTGCGGATCATTCCCGACATTAATTACAGACCAGTGCCCGTCACACCTGACCTGAAC
CCAGTGACTGGGAGGCCCATCGATCTGAGCTTCGCCATTCTGCGCAGCGTGTCCCCTGTCCACCTGGAGT
TTATGAGGAATATCGGAATGCATGGCACCATGTCTATCAGTATTCTGAGAGGCGAAAGGCTGTGGGGGCT
GATCGTGTGCCACCATCGGACACCTTACTATGTGGACCTGGACGGCAGGCAGGCTTGTGAACTGGTGGCT
CAGGTGCTGGCTTGGCAGATTGGCGTGATGGAAGAAAGATCTCTGACTGACTGAGATGCGCGGATGTCGA
ACGGCAGTTCGGCCGAATAGGCCGACAGCCGGCCGTCGGCCGACGACACGGCCAGGGCCGGCGGGGATCC
ACCGGATCTAGATAACTGATCATAATCAGCCATACCACATTTGTAGAGGTTTTACTTGCTTTAAAAAACC
TCCCACACCTCCCCCTGAACCTGAAACATAAAATGAATGCAATTGTTGTTGTTAACTTGTTTATTGCAGC
TTATAATGGTTACAAATAAAGCAATAGCATCACAAATTTCACAAATAAAGCATTTTTTTCACTGCATTCT
AGTTGTGGTTTGTCCAAACTCATCAATGTATCTTAAGGCGTAAATTGTAAGCGTTAATATTTTGTTAAAA
TTCGCGTTAAATTTTTGTTAAATCAGCTCATTTTTTAACCAATAGGCCGAAATCGGCAAAATCCCTTATA
AATCAAAAGAATAGACCGAGATAGGGT
[37 nt withheld, positions 2338-2374]
AAAGAACGTGGACTCCAACGTCAAAGG
[49 nt withheld, positions 2402-2450]
T
[91 nt withheld, positions 2452-2542]
G
[124 nt withheld, positions 2544-2667]
CAGGTGGCACTTTTCGGGGAAATGTGCGCGGAACCCCTATTTGTTTATTTTTCTAAATACATTCAAATAT
GTATCCGCTCATGAGACAATAACCCTGATAAATGCTTCAATAATATTGAAAAAGGAAGAGTCCTGAGGCG
GAAAGAACCAGCTGTGGAATGTGTGTCAGTTAGGGTGTGGAAAGTCCCCAGGCTCCCCAGCAGGCAGAAG
TATGCAAAGCATGCATCTCAATTAGTCAGCAACCAGGTGTGGAAAGTCCCCAGGCTCCCCAGCAGGCAGA
AGTATGCAAAGCATGCATCTCAATTAGTCAGCAACCATAGTCCCGCCCCTAACTCCGCCCATCCCGCCCC
TAACTCCGCCCAGTTCCGCCCATTCTCCGCCCCATGGCTGACTAATTTTTTTTATTTATGCAGAGGCCGA
GGCCGCCTCGGCCTCTGAGCTATTCCAGAAGTAGTGAGGAGGCTTTTTTGGAGGCCTAGGCTTTTGCAAA
GATCGATCAAGAGACAGGATGAGGATCGTTTCGCATGATTGAACAAGATGGATTGCACGCAGGTTCTCCG
GCCGCTTGGGTGGAGAGGCTATTCGGCTATGACTGGGCACAACAGACAATCGGCTGCTCTGATGCCGCCG
TGTTCCGGCTGTCAGCGCAGGGGCGCCCGGTTCTTTTTGTCAAGACCGACCTGTCCGGTGCCCTGAATGA
ACTGCAAGACGAGGCAGCGCGGCTATCGTGGCTGGCCACGACGGGCGTTCCTTGCGCAGCTGTGCTCGAC
GTTGTCACTGAAGCGGGAAGGGACTGGCTGCTATTGGGCGAAGTGCCGGGGCAGGATCTCCTGTCATCTC
ACCTTGCTCCTGCCGAGAAAGTATCCATCATGGCTGATGCAATGCGGCGGCTGCATACGCTTGATCCGGC
TACCTGCCCATTCGACCACCAAGCGAAACATCGCATCGAGCGAGCACGTACTCGGATGGAAGCCGGTCTT
GTCGATCAGGATGATCTGGACGAAGAGCATCAGGGGCTCGCGCCAGCCGAACTGTTCGCCAGGCTCAAGG
CGAGCATGCCCGACGGCGAGGATCTCGTCGTGACCCATGGCGATGCCTGCTTGCCGAATATCATGGTGGA
AAATGGCCGCTTTTCTGGATTCATCGACTGTGGCCGGCTGGGTGTGGCGGACCGCTATCAGGACATAGCG
TTGGCTACCCGTGATATTGCTGAAGAGCTTGGCGGCGAATGGGCTGACCGCTTCCTCGTGCTTTACGGTA
TCGCCGCTCCCGATTCGCAGCGCATCGCCTTCTATCGCCTTCTTGACGAGTTCTTCTGAGCGGGACTCTG
GGGTTCGAAATGACCGACCAAGCGACGCCCAACCTGCCATCACGAGATTTCGATTCCACCGCCGCCTTCT
ATGAAAGGTTGGGCTTCGGAATCGTTTTCCGGGACGCCGGCTGGATGATCCTCCAGCGCGGGGATCTCAT
GCTGGAGTTCTTCGCCCACCCTAGGGGGAGGCTAACTGAAACACGGAAGGAGACAATACCGGAAGGAACC
CGCGCTATGACGGCAATAAAAAGACAGAATAAAACGCACGGTGTTGGGTCGTTTGTTCATAAACGCGGGG
TTCGGTCCCAGGGCTGGCACTCTGTCGATACCCCACCGAGACCCCATTGGGGCCAATACGCCCGCGTTTC
TTCCTTTTCCCCACCCCACCCCCCAAGTTCGGGTGAAGGCCCAGGGCTCGCAGCCAACGTCGGGGCGGCA
GGCCCTGCCATAGCCTCAGGTTACTCATATATACTTTAGATTGATTTAAAACTTCATTTTTAATTTAAAA
GGATCTAGGTGAAGATCCTTTTTGATAATCTCATGACCAAAATCCCTTAACGTGAGTTTTCGTTCCACTG
AGCGTCAGACCCCGTAGAAAAGATCAAAGGATCTTCTTGAGATCCTTTTTTTCTGCGCGTAATCTGCTGC
TTGCAAACAAAAAAACCACCGCTACCAGCGGTGGTTTGTTTGCCGGATCAAGAGCTACCAACTCTTTTTC
CGAAGGTAACTGGCTTCAGCAGAGCGCAGATACCAAATACTGTTCTTCTAGTGTAGCCGTAGTTAGGCCA
CCACTTCAAGAACTCTGTAGCACCGCCTACATACCTCGCTCTGCTAATCCTGTTACCAGTGGCTGCTGCC
AGTGGCGATAAGTCGTGTCTTACCGGGTTGGACTCAAGACGATAGTTACCGGATAAGGCGCAGCGGTCGG
GCTGAACGGGGGGTTCGTGCACACAGCCCAGCTTGGAGCGAACGACCTACACCGAACTGAGATACCTACA
GCGTGAGCTATGAGAAAGCGCCACGCTTCCCGAAGGGAGAAAGGCGGACAGGTATCCGGTAAGCGGCAGG
GTCGGAACAGGAGAGCGCACGAGGGAGCTTCCAGGGGGAAACGCCTGGTATCTTTATAGTCCTGTCGGGT
TTCGCCACCTCTGACTTGAGCGTCGATTTTTGTGATGCTCGTCAGGGGGGCGGAGCCTATGGAAAAACGC
CAGCAACGCGGCCTTTTTACGGTTCCTGGCCTTTTGCTGGCCTTTTGCTCACATGTTCTTTCCTGCGTTA
TCCCCTGATTCTGTGGATAACCGTATTACCGCCATGCAT
